>Addgene plasmid #182310 | PB-TO-NFIA.1-SOX9 | addgene full sequence | sequence record 488651 | Addgene Long Read Sequencing Result
GCGGGGAGAGGCGGTTTGCGTATTGGGCGCTCTTCCGCTTCCTCGCTCACTGACTCGCTGCGCTCGGTCG
TTCGGCTGCGGCGAGCGGTATCAGCTCACTCAAAGGACGGCCGCACATGTAAGGAAAATTTTAGGGATGT
TAAAGAAAAAAATAACACAAAACAAAATATAAAAAAAATCTAACCTCAAGTCAAGGCTTTTCTATGGAAT
AAGGAATGGACAGCAGGGGGCTGTTTCATATACTGATGACCTCTTTATAGCCAACCTTTGTTCATGGCAG
CCAGCATATGGGCATATGTTGCCAAACTCTAAACCAAATACTCATTCTGATGTTTTAAATGATTTGCCCT
CCCATATGTCCTTCCGAGTGAGAGACACAAAAAATTCCAACACACTATTGCAATGAAAATAAATTTCCTT
TATTAGCCAGAAGTCAGATGCTCAAGGGGCTTCATGATGTCCCCATAATTTTTGGCAGAGGGAAAAAGAT
CTCAGTGGTATTTGTGAGCCAGGGCATTGGCCACACCAGTCACCACCTTCTGATAGGCAGCCTGCACCTG
AGGAGTGAATTCACGCGTTTTAGCCTGGCAGCATATCGAGATCGAAGTCATCGAGAGCGTCAGCAGGGAG
CATATCCAGATCAAAATCATCCAGGGCATCGGCGGGCAGCATGTCCAGGTCGAAGTCGTCCAGGGCGTCG
GTGGGTCCGCCGCTCTCGCACTTCAGCTGCTTCTCGAGGCCGCAGATGATCAGTTCCAGGCCGAACAGGA
AGGCGGGCTCGGCGCCCTGTCTGTCGAACAGCTCGATGGCCTGCTTCAGCAGGGGGGGCATGCTGTCGGT
GGTGGGTGTCTCTCTTTCCTCTTTGGCGACCTGGTGTTCCTGTTCTTCCAGCACGCAGCCCAGGGTGAAG
TGGCCCACGGCGCTCAGGGCGTACAGGGCGTTTTCCAGGCTGAAGCCCTGCTGGCACAGGAAGGCCAGCT
GGTTTTCCAGTGTCTCGTACTGCTTCTCGGTGGGTCTGGTGCCCAGGTGCACTTTGGCGCCGTCCCGGTG
GCTCAGCAGGGCGCATCTGTAGCTCTTGGCGTTGTTCCGCAGGAAGTCCTGCCAGCTCTCGCCTTCCAGA
GGGCAGCTGTGGGTGTGGTGCCGGTCCAGCATCTCGATGGGCAGGGCGTCCAGCAGGGCCCGCTTGTTCT
TCACGTGCCAGTACAGGGTGGGCTGTTCCACGCCCAGTTTCTGGGCCAGCTTCCGGGTGGTCAGGCCCTC
GATGCCCACGCCGTTCAGCAGTTCCAGGGCGCTGTTGATCACTTTGCTCTTGTCCAGCCGGCTCATGTCG
ACATTCTTTGCCAAAATGATGAGACAGCACAATAACCAGCACGTTGCCCAGGAGCTGTAGGAAAAAGAAG
AAGGCATGAACATGGTTAGCAGAGGCTCTAGAGCCGCCGGTCACACGCCAGAAGCCGAACCCCGCCCTGC
CCCGTCCCCCCCGAAGGCAGCCGTCCCCCCGCGGACAGCCCCGAGGCTGGAGAGGGAGAAGGGGACGGCG
GCGCGGCGACGCACGAAGGCCCTCCCCGCCCATTTCCTTCCTGCCGGCGCCGCACCGCTTCGCCCCGCGC
CCGCTAGAGGGGGTGCGGCGGCGCCTCCCAGATTTCGGCTCCGCACAGATTTGGGACAAAGGAAGTCCCT
GCGCCCTCTCGCACGATTACCATAAAAGGCAATGGCTGCGGCTCGCCGCGCCTCGACAGCCGCCGGCGCT
CCGGGGGCCGCCGCGCCCCTCCCCCGAGCCCTCCCCGGCCCGAGGCGGCCCCGCCCCGCCCGGCACCCCC
ACCTGCCGCCACCCCCCGCCCGGCACGGCGAGCCCCGCGCCACGCCCCGTACGGAGCCCCGCACCCGAAG
CCGGGCCGTGCTCAGCAACTCGGGGAGGGGGGTGCAGGGGGGGTTGCAGCCCGACCGACGCGCCCACACC
CCCTGCTCACCCCCCCACGCACACACCCCGCACGCAGCCTTTGTTCCCCTCGCAGCCCCCCCCGCACCGC
GGGGCACCGCCCCCGGCCGCGCTCCCCTCGCGCACACTGCGGAGCGCACAAAGCCCCGCGCCGCGCCCGC
AGCGCTCACAGCCGCCGGGCAGCGCGGAGCCGCACGCGGCGCTCCCCACGCACACACACACGCACGCACC
CCCCGAGCCGCTCCCCCCGCACAAAGGGCCCTCCCGGAGCCCCTCAAGGCTTTCACGCAGCCACAGAAAA
GAAACAAGCCGTCATTAAACCAAGCGCTAATTACAGCCCGGAGGAGAAGGGCCGTCCCGCCCGCTCACCT
GTGGGAGTAACGCGGTCAGTCAGAGCCGGGGCGGGCGGCGCGAGGCGGCGGCGGAGCGGGGCACGGGGCG
AAGGCAGCGCGCAGCGACTCCCGCCCGCCGCGCGCTTCGCTTTTTATAGGGCCGCCGCCGCCGCCGCCTC
GCCATAAAAGGAAACTTTCGGAGCGCGCCGCTCTGATTGGCTGCCGCCGCACCTCTCCGCCTCGCCCCGC
CCCGCCCCTCGCCCCGCCCCGCCCCGCCTGGCGCGCGCCCCCCCCCCCCCCCCGCCCCCATCGCTGCACA
AAATAATTAAAAAATAAATAAATACAAAATTGGGGGTGGGGAGGGGGGGGGAGATGGGGAGAGTGAAGCA
GAACGTGGGGCTCACCTCGACCATGGTAATAGCGATGACTAATACGTAGATGTACTGCCAAGTAGGAAAG
TCCCATAAGGTCATGTACTGGGCATAATGCCAGGCGGGCCATTTACCGTCATTGACGTCAATAGGGGGCG
TACTTGGCATATGATACACTTGATGTACTGCCAAGTGGGCAGTTTACCGTAAATACTCCACCCATTGACG
TCAATGGAAAGTCCCTATTGGCGTTACTATGGGAACATACGTCATTATTGACGTCAATGGGCGGGGGTCG
TTGGGCGGTCAGCCAGGCGGGCCATTTACCGTAAGTTATGTAACGCGGAACTCCATATATGGGCTATGAA
CTAATGACCCCGTAATTGATTACTATTAATAACTAGTCAATAATCAATGTCAATAAAATATCTTTATTTT
CATTACATCTGTGTGTTGGTTTTTTGTGTGAATCGATAGTACTAACATACGCTCTCCATCAAAACAAAAC
GAAACAAAACAAACTAGCAAAATAGGCTGTCCCCAGTGCAAGTGCAGGTGCCAGAACATTTCTCTGAGCT
CACGGGGACAGCCCCCCCCCAAAGCCCCCAGGGATGTAATTACGTCCCTCCCCCGCTAGGGGGCAGCAGC
GAGCCGCCCGGGGCTCCGCTCCGGTCCGGCGCTCCCCCCGCATCCCCGAGCCGGCAGCGTGCGGGGACAG
CCCGGGCACGGGGAAGGTGGCACGGGATCGCTTTCCTCTGAACGCTTCTCGCTGCTCTTTGAGCCTGCAG
ACACCTGGGGGGATACGGGGAAAAAGCTTTAGGCTGAAAGAGAGATTTAGAATGACAGAATCATAGAACG
GCCTGGGTTGCAAAGGAGCACAGTGCTCATCCAGATCCAACCCCCTGCTATGTGCAGGGTCATCAACCAG
CAGCCCAGGCTGCCCAGAGCCACATCCAGCCTGGCCTTGAATGCCTGCAGGGATGGGGCATCCACAGCCT
CCTTGGGCAACCTGTTCAGTGCGTCACCACCCTCTGGGGGAAAAACTGCCTCCTCATATCCAACCCAAAC
CTCCCCTGTCTCAGTGTAAAGCCATTCCCCCTTGTCCTATCAAGGGGGAGTTTGCTGTGACATTGTTGGT
CTGGGGTGACACATGTTTGCCAATTCAGTGCATCACGGAGAGGCAGATCTTGGGGATAAGGAAGTGCAGG
ACAGCATGGACGTGGGACATGCAGGTGTTGAGGGCTCTGGGACACTCTCCAAGTCACAGCGTTCAGAACA
GCCTTAAGGATAAGAAGATAGGATAGAAGGACAAAGAGCAAGTTAAAACCCAGCATGGAGAGGAGCACAA
AAAGGCCACAGACACTGCTGGTCCCTGTGTCTGAGCCTGCATGTTTGATGGTGTCTGGATGCAAGCAGAA
GGGGTGGAAGAGCTTGCCTGGAGAGATACAGCTGGGTCAGTAGGACTGGGACAGGCAGCTGGAGAATTGC
CATGTAGATGTTCATACAATCGTCAAATCATGAAGGCTGGAAAAGCCCTCCAAGATCCCCAAGACCAACC
CCAACCCACCCACCGTGCCCACTGGCCATGTCCCTCAGTGCCACATCCCCACAGTTCTTCATCACCTCCA
GGGACGGTGACCCCCCCACCTCCGTGGGCAGCTGTGCCACTGCAGCACCGCTCTTTGGAGAAGGTAAATC
TTGCTAAATCCAGCCCGACCCTCCCCTGGCACAACGTAAGGCCATTATCTCTCATCCAACTCCAGGACGG
AGTCAGTGAGAATATTATAACTTCGTATAGCATACATTATACGAAGTTATGGGCAGAGCGCACATCGCCC
ACAGTCCCCGAGAAGTTGGGGGGAGGGGTCGGCAATTGAACCGGTGCCTAGAGAAGGTGGCGCGGGGTAA
ACTGGGAAAGTGATGTCGTGTACTGGCTCCGCCTTTTTCCCGAGGGTGGGGGAGAACCGTATATAAGTGC
AGTAGTCGCCGTGAACGTTCTTTTTCGCAACGGGTTTGCCGCCAGAACACAGGTAAGTGCCGTGTGTGGT
TCCCGCGGGCCTGGCCTCTTTACGGGTTATGGCCCTTGCGTGCCTTGAATTACTTCCACCTGGCTGCAGT
ACGTGATTCTTGATCCCGAGCTTCGGGTTGGAAGTGGGTGGGAGAGTTCGAGGCCTTGCGCTTAAGGAGC
CCCTTCGCCTCGTGCTTGAGTTGAGGCCTGGCCTGGGCGCTGGGGCCGCCGCGTGCGAATCTGGTGGCAC
CTTCGCGCCTGTCTCGCTGCTTTCGATAAGTCTCTAGCCATTTAAAATTTTTGATGACCTGCTGCGACGC
TTTTTTTCTGGCAAGATAGTCTTGTAAATGCGGGCCAAGATCTGCACACTGGTATTTCGGTTTTTGGGGC
CGCGGGCGGCGACGGGGCCCGTGCGTCCCAGCGCACATGTTCGGCGAGGCGGGGCCTGCGAGCGCGGCCA
CCGAGAATCGGACGGGGGTAGTCTCAAGCTGGCCGGCCTGCTCTGGTGCCTGGCCTCGCGCCGCCGTGTA
TCGCCCCGCCCTGGGCGGCAAGGCTGGCCCGGTCGGCACCAGTTGCGTGAGCGGAAAGATGGCCGCTTCC
CGGCCCTGCTGCAGGGAGCTCAAAATGGAGGACGCGGCGCTCGGGAGAGCGGGCGGGTGAGTCACCCACA
CAAAGGAAAAGGGCCTTTCCGTCCTCAGCCGTCGCTTCATGTGACTCCACGGAGTACCGGGCGCCGTCCA
GGCACCTCGATTAGTTCTCGCGCTTTTGGAGTACGTCGTCTTTAGGTTGGGGGGAGGGGTTTTATGCGAT
GGAGTTTCCCCACACTGAGTGGGTGGAGACTGAAGTTAGGCCAGCTTGGCACTTGATGTAATTCTCCTTG
GAATTTGCCCTTTTTGAGTTTGGATCTTGGTTCATTCTCAAGCCTCAGACAGTGGTTCAAAGTTTTTTTC
TTCCATTTCAGGTGTCGTGATTTAAATCCCACCATGACCGAGTACAAGCCCACGGTGCGCCTCGCCACCC
GCGACGACGTCCCCAGGGCCGTACGCACCCTCGCCGCCGCGTTCGCCGACTACCCCGCCACGCGCCACAC
CGTCGATCCGGACCGCCACATCGAGCGGGTCACCGAGCTGCAAGAACTCTTCCTCACGCGCGTCGGGCTC
GACATCGGCAAGGTGTGGGTCGCGGACGACGGCGCCGCCGTGGCGGTCTGGACCACGCCGGAGAGCGTCG
AAGCGGGGGCGGTGTTCGCCGAGATCGGCCCGCGCATGGCCGAGTTGAGCGGTTCCCGGCTGGCCGCGCA
GCAACAGATGGAAGGCCTCCTGGCGCCGCACCGGCCCAAGGAGCCCGCGTGGTTCCTGGCCACCGTCGGA
GTCTCGCCCGACCACCAGGGCAAGGGTCTGGGCAGCGCCGTCGTGCTCCCCGGAGTGGAGGCGGCCGAGC
GCGCCGGGGTGCCCGCCTTCCTGGAGACCTCCGCGCCCCGCAACCTCCCCTTCTACGAGCGGCTCGGCTT
CACCGTCACCGCCGACGTCGAGGTGCCCGAAGGACCGCGCACCTGGTGCATGACCCGCAAGCCCGGTGCC
GGATCGGGAGAGGGCAGAGGAAGTCTGCTAACATGCGGTGACGTCGAGGAGAATCCTGGCCCACCGGTCC
CTGCCGCTAAACGGGTCAAACTCGACGGCGGTTCTGGAGGTCCTGCTGCAAAGCGCGTTAAGTTGGATGG
AGGGTCAGGGGGAGCCACCGCCACCATGGTGTCTAAGGGCGAAGAGCTGATTAAGGAGAACATGCACATG
AAGCTGTACATGGAGGGCACCGTGGACAACCATCACTTCAAGTGCACATCCGAGGGCGAAGGCAAGCCCT
ACGAGGGCACCCAGACCATGAGAATCAAGGTGGTCGAGGGCGGCCCTCTCCCCTTCGCCTTCGACATCCT
GGCTACTAGCTTCCTCTACGGCAGCAAGACCTTCATCAACCACACCCAGGGCATCCCCGACTTCTTCAAG
CAGTCCTTCCCTGAGGGCTTCACATGGGAGAGAGTCACCACATACGAAGACGGGGGCGTGCTGACCGCTA
CCCAGGACACCAGCCTCCAGGACGGCTGCCTCATCTACAACGTCAAGATCAGAGGGGTGAACTTCACATC
CAACGGCCCTGTGATGCAGAAGAAAACACTCGGCTGGGAGGCCTTCACCGAGACGCTGTACCCCGCTGAC
GGCGGCCTGGAAGGCAGAAACGACATGGCCCTGAAGCTCGTGGGCGGGAGCCATCTGATCGCAAACGCCA
AGACCACATATAGATCCAAGAAACCCGCTAAGAACCTCAAGATGCCTGGCGTCTACTATGTGGACTACAG
ACTGGAAAGAATCAAGGAGGCCAACAACGAGACCTACGTCGAGCAGCACGAGGTGGCAGTGGCCAGATAC
TGCGACCTCCCTAGCAAACTGGGGCACAAGCTTAATTAGGCGGCCGCTAAGAATTCTGTGCCTTCTAGTT
GCCAGCCATCTGTTGTTTGCCCCTCCCCCGTGCCTTCCTTGACCCTGGAAGGTGCCACTCCCACTGTCCT
TTCCTAATAAAATGAGGAAATTGCATCGCATTGTCTGAGTAGGTGTCATTCTATTCTGGGGGGTGGGGTG
GGGCAGGACAGCAAGGGGGAGGATTGGGAAGACAATAGCAGGCATGCTGGGGATGCGGTGGGCTCTATGG
ATAACTTCGTATAGCATACATTATACGAAGTTATTTGGTATGGCTTTTTCCCCGTATCCCCCCAGGTGTC
TGCAGGCTCAAAGAGCAGCGAGAAGCGTTCAGAGGAAAGCGATCCCGTGCCACCTTCCCCGTGCCCGGGC
TGTCCCCGCACGCTGCCGGCTCGGGGATGCGGGGGGAGCGCCGGACCGGAGCGGAGCCCCGGGCGGCTCG
CTGCTGCCCCCTAGCGGGGGAGGGACGTAATTACATCCCTGGGGGCTTTGGGGGGGGGCTGTCCCTGATT
CTATAACAAGAAAATATATATATAATAAGTTATCACGTAAGTAGAACATGAAATAACAATATAATTATCG
TATGAGTTAAATCTTAAAAGTCACGTAAAAGATAATCATGCGTCATTTTGACTCACGCGGTCGTTATAGT
TCAAAATCAGTGACACTTACCGCATTGACAAGCACGCCTCACGGGAGCTCCAAGCGGCGACTGAGATGTC
CTAAATGCACAGCGACGGATTCGCGCTATTTAGAAAGAGAGAGCAATATTTCAAGAATGCATGCGTCAAT
TTTACGCAGACTATCTTTCTAGGGTTAATCTAGCTGCATCAGGATCATATCGTCGGGTCTTTTTTCCGGC
TCAGTCATCGCCCAAGCTGGCGCTATCTGGGCATCGGGGAGGAAGAAGCCCGTGCCTTTTCCCGCGAGGT
TGAAGCGGCATGGAAAGAGTTTGCCGAGGATGACTGCTGCTGCATTGACGTTGAGCGAAAACGCACGTTT
ACCATGATGATTCGGGAAGGTGTGGCCATGCACGCCTTTAACGGTGAACTGTTCGTTCAGGCCACCTGGG
ATACCAGTTCGTCGCGGCTTTTCCGGACACAGTTCCGGATGGTCAGCCCGAAGCGCATCAGCAACCCGAA
CAATACCGGCGACAGCCGGAACTGCCGTGCCGGTGTGCAGATTAATGACAGCGGTGCGGCGCTGGGATAT
TACGTCAGCGAGGACGGGTATCCTGGCTGGATGCCGCAGAAATGGACATGGATACCCCGTGAGTTACCCG
GCGGGCGCGCTTGGCGTAATCATGGTCATAGCTGTTTCCTGTGTGAAATTGTTATCCGCTCACAATTCCA
CACAACATACGAGCCGGAAGCATAAAGTGTAAAGCCTGGGGTGCCTAATGAGTGAGCTAACTCACATTAA
TTGCGTTGCGCTCACTGCCCGCTTTCCAGTCGGGAAACCTGTCGTGCCAGCTGCATTAATGAATCGGCCA
ACGCGCGGGGAGAGGCGGTTTGCGTATTGGGCGCTCTTCCGCTTCCTCGCTCACTGACTCGCTGCGCTCG
GTCGTTCGGCTGCGGCGAGCGGTATCAGCTCACTCAAAGGCGGTAATACGGTTATCCACAGAATCAGGGG
ATAACGCAGGAAAGAACATGTGAGCAAAAGGCCAGCAAAAGGCCAGGAACCGTAAAAAGGCCGCGTTGCT
GGCGTTTTTCCATAGGCTCCGCCCCCCTGACGAGCATCACAAAAATCGACGCTCAAGTCAGAGGTGGCGA
AACCCGACAGGACTATAAAGATACCAGGCGTTTCCCCCTGGAAGCTCCCTCGTGCGCTCTCCTGTTCCGA
CCCTGCCGCTTACCGGATACCTGTCCGCCTTTCTCCCTTCGGGAAGCGTGGCGCTTTCTCATAGCTCACG
CTGTAGGTATCTCAGTTCGGTGTAGGTCGTTCGCTCCAAGCTGGGCTGTGTGCACGAACCCCCCGTTCAG
CCCGACCGCTGCGCCTTATCCGGTAACTATCGTCTTGAGTCCAACCCGGTAAGACACGACTTATCGCCAC
TGGCAGCAGCCACTGGTAACAGGATTAGCAGAGCGAGGTATGTAGGCGGTGCTACAGAGTTCTTGAAGTG
GTGGCCTAACTACGGCTACACTAGAAGGACAGTATTTGGTATCTGCGCTCTGCTGAAGCCAGTTACCTTC
GGAAAAAGAGTTGGTAGCTCTTGATCCGGCAAACAAACCACCGCTGGTAGCGGTGGTTTTTTTGTTTGCA
AGCAGCAGATTACGCGCAGAAAAAAAGGATCTCAAGAAGATCCTTTGATCTTTTCTACGGGGTCTGACGC
TCAGTGGAACGAAAACTCACGTTAAGGGATTTTGGTCATGAGATTATCAAAAAGGATCTTCACCTAGATC
CTTTTAAATTAAAAATGAAGTTTTAAATCAATCTAAAGTATATATGAGTAAACTTGGTCTGACAGTTACC
AATGCTTAATCAGTGAGGCACCTATCTCAGCGATCTGTCTATTTCGTTCATCCATAGTTGCCTGACTCCC
CGTCGTGTAGATAACTACGATACGGGAGGGCTTACCATCTGGCCCCAGTGCTGCAATGATACCGCGAGAC
CCACGCTCACCGGCTCCAGATTTATCAGCAATAAACCAGCCAGCCGGAAGGGCCGAGCGCAGAAGTGGTC
CTGCAACTTTATCCGCCTCCATCCAGTCTATTAATTGTTGCCGGGAAGCTAGAGTAAGTAGTTCGCCAGT
TAATAGTTTGCGCAACGTTGTTGCCATTGCTACAGGCATCGTGGTGTCACGCTCGTCGTTTGGTATGGCT
TCATTCAGCTCCGGTTCCCAACGATCAAGGCGAGTTACATGATCCCCCATGTTGTGCAAAAAAGCGGTTA
GCTCCTTCGGTCCTCCGATCGTTGTCAGAAGTAAGTTGGCCGCAGTGTTATCACTCATGGTTATGGCAGC
ACTGCATAATTCTCTTACTGTCATGCCATCCGTAAGATGCTTTTCTGTGACTGGTGAGTACTCAACCAAG
TCATTCTGAGAATAGTGTATGCGGCGACCGAGTTGCTCTTGCCCGGCGTCAATACGGGATAATACCGCGC
CACATAGCAGAACTTTAAAAGTGCTCATCATTGGAAAACGTTCTTCGGGGCGAAAACTCTCAAGGATCTT
ACCGCTGTTGAGATCCAGTTCGATGTAACCCACTCGTGCACCCAACTGATCTTCAGCATCTTTTACTTTC
ACCAGCGTTTCTGGGTGAGCAAAAACAGGAAGGCAAAATGCCGCAAAAAAGGGAATAAGGGCGACACGGA
AATGTTGAATACTCATACTCTTCCTTTTTCAATATTATTGAAGCATTTATCAGGGTTATTGTCTCATGAG
CGGATACATATTTGAATGTATTTAGAAAAATAAACAAATAGGGGTTCCGCGCACATTTCCCCGAAAAGTG
CCACCTAAATTGTAAGCGTTAATATTTTGTTAAAATTCGCGTTAAATTTTTGTTAAATCAGCTCATTTTT
TAACCAATAGGCCGAAATCGGCAAAATCCCTTATAAATCAAAAGAATAGACCGAGATAGGGT
[37 nt withheld, positions 10703-10739]
AAAGAACGTGGACTCCAACGTCAAAGG
[49 nt withheld, positions 10767-10815]
T
[91 nt withheld, positions 10817-10907]
G
[124 nt withheld, positions 10909-11032]
CCCATTCGCCATTCAGGCTGCGCAACTGTTGGGAAGGGCGATCGGTGCGGGCCTCTTCGCTATTACGCCA
GCTGGCGAAAGGGGGATGTGCTGCAAGGCGATTAAGTTGGGTAACGCCAGGGTTTTCCCAGTCACGACGT
TGTAAAACGACGGCCAGTGAGCGCGCCTCGTTCATTCACGTTTTTGAACCCGTGGAGGACGGGCAGACTC
GCGGTGCAAATGTGTTTTACAGCGTGATGGAGCAGATGAAGATGCTCGACACGCTGCAGAACACGCAGCT
AGATTAACCCTAGAAAGATAATCATATTGTGACGTACGTTAAAGATAATCATGTGTAAAATTGACGCATG
TGTTTTATCGGTCTGTATATCGAGGTTTATTTATTAATTTGAATAGATATTAAGTTTTATTATATTTACA
CTTACATACTAATAATAAATTCAACAAACAATTTATTTATGTTTATTTATTTATTAAAAAAAACAAAAAC
TCAAAATTTCTTCTATAAAGTAACAAAACTTTTATGAGGGACAGCCCCCCCCCAAAGCCCCCAGGGATGT
AATTACGTCCCTCCCCCGCTAGGGGGCAGCAGCGAGCCGCCCGGGGCTCCGCTCCGGTCCGGCGCTCCCC
CCGCATCCCCGAGCCGGCAGCGTGCGGGGACAGCCCGGGCACGGGGAAGGTGGCACGGGATCGCTTTCCT
CTGAACGCTTCTCGCTGCTCTTTGAGCCTGCAGACACCTGGGGGGATACGGGGAAAAGGCCTCCACGGCC
TTAATTAAGGGAGGTGGTCCCTGCAGTTACGCCAATGATAACCCCCGCCAGAAAAATCTTAGTAGCCTTC
CCTTTTTGTTTTCCGTGCCCCAACTCGGCGGATTGACTCGGCCCCTTCCGGAAACACCCGAATCAACTTC
TAGTCAAATTATTGTTCACGCCGCAATGACCCACCCCTGGCCCGCGTCTGTGGAACTGACCCCTGGTGTA
CAGGAGAGTTCGCTGCTGAAAGTGGTCCCAAAGGGGTACTAGTTTTTAAGCTCCCAACTCCCCCTCCCCC
AGCGTCTGGAGGATTCCACACCCTCGCACCGCAGGGGCGAGGAAGTGGGCGGAGTCCGGTTTTGGCGCCA
GCCGCTGAGGCTGCCAAGCAGAAAAGCCACCGCTGAGGAGACTCCGGTCACTGTCCTCGCCCCGCCTCCC
CCTTCCCTCCCCTTGGGGACCACCGGGCGCCACGCCGCGAACGGTAAGTGCCGCGGTCGTCGGCGCCTCC
GCCCTCCCCCTAGGGCCCCAATTCCCAGCGGGCGCGGCGCGCGGCCCCTCCCCCCGCCGGGCGCGCGCCC
GCTGCCCCGCCCTTCGTGGCCGCCCGGCGTGGGCGGTGCCACCCCTCCCCCCGGCGGCCCCGCGCGCAGC
TCCCGGCTCCCTCCCCCTTCGGATGTGGCTTGAGCTGTAGGCGCGGAGGGTACCAGTTTACTCCCTATCA
GTGATAGAGAACGTATGAAGAGTTTACTCCCTATCAGTGATAGAGAACGTATGCAGACTTTACTCCCTAT
CAGTGATAGAGAACGTATAAGGAGTTTACTCCCTATCAGTGATAGAGAACGTATGACCAGTTTACTCCCT
ATCAGTGATAGAGAACGTATCTACAGTTTACTCCCTATCAGTGATAGAGAACGTATATCCAGTTTACTCC
CTATCAGTGATAGAGAACGTATAAGCTTTAGGCGTGTACGGTGGGCGCCTATAAAAGCAGAGCTCGTTTA
GTGAACCGTCAGATCGCCTGGAGCAATTCCACAACACTTTTGTCTTATACCAACTTTCCGTACCACTTCC
TACCCTCGTAAAGGATCCGCCGCCACCATGTACTCCCCACTGTGCTTGACACAAGACGAGTTCCACCCCT
TTATTGAGGCCCTCTTGCCTCATGTGCGTGCGTTCGCTTATACGTGGTTTAATTTGCAAGCGCGTAAGAG
GAAGTATTTTAAGAAGCACGAGAAACGAATGTCCAAGGAAGAGGAACGCGCTGTCAAAGACGAGCTCCTG
AGCGAGAAGCCTGAAGTGAAACAAAAGTGGGCTTCCCGTCTGTTGGCCAAACTGCGTAAGGACATACGGC
CGGAGTACAGAGAAGACTTCGTGTTGACCGTCACGGGCAAGAAGCCACCGTGCTGCGTCCTCAGTAATCC
GGATCAAAAGGGTAAAATGAGGCGGATCGATTGTCTGCGACAAGCCGACAAGGTGTGGAGACTCGATCTG
GTCATGGTCATCCTCTTCAAGGGAATCCCACTTGAGTCCACAGACGGAGAACGACTGGTCAAAAGTCCCC
AGTGTTCAAACCCCGGCCTGTGCGTTCAGCCTCACCATATCGGCGTAAGCGTCAAAGAGCTTGACCTGTA
CCTGGCCTATTTCGTCCACGCGGCTGACTCTTCCCAGAGCGAGTCTCCGTCACAACCCTCAGATGCGGAT
ATCAAAGATCAACCTGAGAACGGTCACCTGGGGTTTCAAGATTCTTTCGTGACCTCTGGCGTCTTCTCTG
TGACGGAACTGGTCAGGGTCTCCCAAACCCCTATTGCAGCCGGCACAGGACCTAACTTCAGTCTTAGTGA
CCTGGAGTCTAGCTCTTATTATTCTATGTCTCCCGGCGCCATGCGACGTAGCCTTCCTTCTACGTCTAGC
ACCAGTTCTACCAAAAGATTGAAATCAGTTGAAGACGAGATGGATTCCCCAGGGGAAGAACCCTTCTACA
CGGGTCAGGGCAGATCACCTGGGAGCGGATCACAATCTTCTGGGTGGCACGAGGTTGAACCCGGCATGCC
GAGTCCTACAACCCTCAAGAAGAGCGAGAAAAGCGGCTTTTCATCCCCTTCACCCAGTCAAACAAGTTCT
CTTGGGACTGCCTTTACCCAACACCATAGGCCAGTGATCACCGGCCCTCGGGCGTCCCCACACGCGACTC
CTTCCACACTGCACTTTCCTACCAGCCCGATCATACAACAACCGGGCCCCTATTTTAGCCATCCCGCTAT
ACGTTACCATCCACAAGAAACTTTGAAGGAGTTCGTGCAGCTGGTGTGTCCAGACGCCGGCCAACAAGCC
GGCCAAGTTGGCTTTCTGAACCCTAACGGTTCTTCACAGGGTAAAGTCCATAATCCTTTCTTGCCTACGC
CTATGCTGCCACCCCCACCCCCGCCCCCTATGGCACGGCCAGTACCCCTTCCTGTTCCCGATACCAAACC
ACCCACTACTAGCACTGAAGGCGGCGCTGCTAGCCCTACAAGCCCCACTTATAGCACCCCATCCACAAGC
CCTGCGAATCGGTTTGTGTCTGTGGGGCCTAGGGACCCTTCTTTCGTGAACATACCACAGCAAACCCAAA
GCTGGTATTTGGGCGGGTCAGGCGAAGGGCGCGGATCCCTTCTCACCTGTGGGGATGTTGAGGAAAACCC
TGGACCAATGAACTTGTTGGATCCTTTTATGAAAATGACAGATGAACAAGAGAAAGGTTTGAGCGGAGCT
CCTTCCCCAACAATGTCAGAAGATAGCGCTGGTAGCCCATGTCCAAGCGGGTCTGGTTCAGATACGGAAA
ATACCAGACCTCAAGAAAATACTTTTCCTAAAGGGGAACCTGACCTTAAGAAAGAAAGTGAAGAAGATAA
ATTTCCAGTTTGTATACGGGAAGCTGTGTCCCAAGTCTTGAAGGGGTATGATTGGACCTTGGTCCCTATG
CCCGTTCGGGTGAATGGTTCTAGTAAGAATAAACCCCATGTGAAAAGGCCAATGAATGCATTTATGGTTT
GGGCTCAAGCAGCACGGCGGAAACTGGCCGATCAATATCCACATCTCCATAATGCTGAATTGTCAAAGAC
CCTTGGGAAACTTTGGCGGTTGCTTAATGAATCCGAAAAGCGGCCTTTTGTCGAAGAAGCCGAAAGGTTG
AGAGTACAACATAAGAAGGATCATCCAGACTATAAATATCAACCCCGTAGGAGAAAATCTGTTAAGAATG
GCCAAGCAGAAGCCGAAGAAGCAACAGAACAAACTCATATAAGCCCAAATGCTATATTTAAAGCACTCCA
AGCTGATAGCCCCCATTCTAGTTCTGGTATGTCCGAAGTCCATAGCCCTGGGGAACATAGCGGACAGAGC
CAAGGGCCGCCCACTCCCCCTACGACTCCAAAGACTGATGTTCAACCCGGAAAAGCCGATCTCAAACGGG
AAGGCCGGCCTCTGCCCGAAGGCGGGCGCCAACCCCCGATAGATTTTCGCGATGTCGACATAGGGGAATT
GAGTTCAGATGTGATTTCAAATATAGAAACATTTGACGTGAATGAATTCGATCAATATCTTCCACCAAAT
GGTCATCCCGGTGTTCCTGCAACCCATGGTCAAGTTACGTATACCGGGAGTTATGGAATTTCCTCTACTG
CCGCGACTCCAGCGTCCGCTGGGCATGTCTGGATGTCAAAACAACAAGCTCCCCCACCCCCACCTCAACA
ACCACCGCAAGCGCCCCCAGCTCCCCAAGCACCACCCCAACCACAAGCAGCCCCACCCCAACAACCTGCC
GCGCCACCCCAACAACCCCAAGCCCATACCCTTACTACATTGTCCTCAGAACCTGGTCAAAGCCAACGGA
CACATATTAAAACCGAACAACTCTCTCCATCCCATTATAGTGAACAACAACAACATTCTCCGCAGCAAAT
TGCTTATTCACCTTTTAATCTGCCTCATTACTCACCATCTTATCCCCCAATAACGCGTAGTCAATACGAT
TATACTGATCATCAGAATAGTTCATCATATTATTCCCATGCAGCGGGACAAGGGACGGGATTGTATTCTA
CATTTACGTATATGAATCCAGCGCAAAGACCTATGTATACACCTATTGCTGATACGAGCGGAGTACCAAG
CATTCCTCAAACTCATTCCCCTCAACATTGGGAGCAGCCAGTTTATACTCAACTGACACGTCCCTAGGTT
TAAACTCGCGAATCGATCGCCCACCCCAACTTGTTTATTGCAGCTTATAATGGTTACAAATAAAGCAATA
GCATCACAAATTTCACAAATAAAGCATTTTTTTCACTGCATTCTAGTTGTGGTTTGTCCAAACTCATCAA
TGTATCTTATCATGTCTGTATACCGTCGACCTCTAGCTAGAGCTTGGCGTAATCATGGTCATAGCTGTTT
CCTGTGTGAAATTGTTATCCGCTCACAATTCCACACAACATACGAGCCGGAAGCATAAAGTGTAAAGCCT
GGGGTGCCTAATGAGTGAGCTAACTCACATTAATTGCGTTGCGCTCACTGCCCGCTTTCCAGTCGGGAAA
CCTGTCGTGCCAGCTGCATTAATGAATCGGCCAACGC
Features (pLannotate 1.2.2; 35 found; start..end, strand, type, name):
     32..104     -  rep_origin     RSF ori (fragment): Plasmids containing the RSF 1030 origin of replication can be propagated in E. coli cells that contain additional plasmids with compatible origins.
    369..424     -  polyA_signal   β-globin poly(A) signal: rabbit β-globin polyadenylation signal (Gil and Proudfoot, 1987)
    495..575     -  CDS            HBB (fragment): HBB_PONPY - Experimental evidence at transcript level: Swiss-Prot protein existence level 2. Involved in oxygen transport from the lung to the various peripheral tissues. From Pongo pygmaeus (Bornean orangutan).
    709..1326    -  CDS            tetR: TETR2_ECOLX - Experimental evidence at protein level: Swiss-Prot protein existence level 1. TetR is the repressor of the tetracycline resistance element; its N-terminal region forms a helix-turn-helix structure and binds DNA. Binding of tetracycline to TetR reduces the repressor affinity for the tetracycline resistance gene (tetA) promoter operator sites. From Escherichia coli.
   1385..2401    -  intron         chimeric intron: chimera between introns from chicken β-actin and rabbit β-globin
   2402..2680    -  promoter       chicken β-actin promoter: No description available
   2682..3061    -  enhancer       CMV enhancer: human cytomegalovirus immediate early enhancer
   3062..3110    +  polyA_signal   poly(A) signal: synthetic polyadenylation signal
   3124..3215    +  misc_feature   pause site: RNA polymerase II transcriptional pause signal from the human α2 globin gene
   3760..3888    -  CDS            OR51A4 (fragment): O51A4_HUMAN - Experimental evidence at transcript level: Swiss-Prot protein existence level 2. Odorant receptor. From Homo sapiens (Human).
   4427..4460    +  protein_bind   loxP: Cre-mediated recombination occurs in the 8-bp core sequence (GCATACAT). Cre recombinase
   4460..5620    +  promoter       EF-1α promoter: strong constitutive promoter for human elongation factor EF-1α
   5634..6230    +  CDS            PuroR (fragment): puromycin N-acetyltransferase; pac from Streptomyces; confers resistance to puromycin
   6396..7106    +  CDS            mTagBFP2: mTagBFP2 is a basic (constitutively fluorescent) blue fluorescent protein published in 2011, derived from Entacmaea quadricolor. It is reported to be a very rapidly-maturing monomer with very low acid sensitivity.
   7126..7350    +  polyA_signal   bGH poly(A) signal: bovine growth hormone polyadenylation signal
   7351..7384    +  protein_bind   loxP: Cre-mediated recombination occurs in the 8-bp core sequence (GCATACAT). Cre recombinase
   7944..8411    +  CDS            B (fragment): PORTL_LAMBD - Experimental evidence at protein level: Swiss-Prot protein existence level 1. Forms the portal vertex of the capsid (PubMed:6228056, PubMed:6232391). This portal plays critical roles in head assembly, genome packaging, neck/tail attachment, and genome ejection (Probable). The portal protein multimerizes as a single ring-shaped homododecamer arranged around a central channel (PubMed:6232391). Binds to the terminase subunits to form the packaging machine (PubMed:7799432). From Escherichia phage lambda (Bacteriophage lambda).
   8447..8469    -  protein_bind   lac operator (fragment): The lac repressor binds to the lac operator to inhibit transcription in E. coli. This inhibition can be relieved by adding lactose or isopropyl-β-D-thiogalactopyranoside (IPTG). lac repressor encoded by lacI
   8473..8503    -  promoter       lac promoter: promoter for the E. coli lac operon
   8518..8539    -  protein_bind   CAP binding site: CAP binding activates transcription in the presence of cAMP. E. coli catabolite activator protein
   8552..8644    -  CDS            lacI (fragment): lac repressor; lacI; The lac repressor binds to the lac operator to inhibit transcription in E. coli. This inhibition can be relieved by adding lactose or isopropyl-β-D-thiogalactopyranoside (IPTG).
   8827..9415    -  rep_origin     ori: high-copy-number ColE1/pMB1/pBR322/pUC origin of replication
   9586..10446   -  CDS            AmpR: β-lactamase; bla; confers resistance to ampicillin, carbenicillin, and related antibiotics
  10447..10551   -  promoter       AmpR promoter: bla
  10604..11032   -  rep_origin     f1 ori (sequence partly withheld): f1 bacteriophage origin of replication; arrow indicates direction of (+) strand synthesis
  11037..11192   -  CDS            lacZα (fragment): LacZα fragment of β-galactosidase; lacZ fragment
  11194..11313   +  CDS            B (fragment): PORTL_LAMBD - Experimental evidence at protein level: Swiss-Prot protein existence level 1. Forms the portal vertex of the capsid (PubMed:6228056, PubMed:6232391). This portal plays critical roles in head assembly, genome packaging, neck/tail attachment, and genome ejection (Probable). The portal protein multimerizes as a single ring-shaped homododecamer arranged around a central channel (PubMed:6232391). Binds to the terminase subunits to form the packaging machine (PubMed:7799432). From Escherichia phage lambda (Bacteriophage lambda).
  12487..12864   +  promoter       TRE3G promoter: 3rd-generation Tet-responsive promoter that can be activated by binding of Tet-On® 3G
  12880..14406   +  CDS            NFIA: NFIA_HUMAN - Also known as KIAA1439. Experimental evidence at protein level: Swiss-Prot protein existence level 1. Recognizes and binds the palindromic sequence 5'- TTGGCNNNNNGCCAA-3' present in viral and cellular promoters and in the origin of replication of adenovirus type 2. These proteins are individually capable of activating transcription and replication. From Homo sapiens (Human).
  14470..15996   +  CDS            SOX9: SOX9_HUMAN - Experimental evidence at protein level: Swiss-Prot protein existence level 1. Transcription factor that plays a key role in chondrocytes differentiation and skeletal development (PubMed:24038782). Specifically binds the 5'-ACAAAG-3' DNA motif present in enhancers and super-enhancers and promotes expression of genes important for chondrogenesis, including cartilage matrix protein-coding genes COL2A1, COL4A2, COL9A1, COL11A2 and ACAN, SOX5 and SOX6 (PubMed:8640233). Also binds to some promoter regions (By similarity). Plays a central role in successive steps of chondrocyte different
  16030..16151   +  polyA_signal   SV40 poly(A) signal: SV40 polyadenylation signal
  16222..16244   -  protein_bind   lac operator (fragment): The lac repressor binds to the lac operator to inhibit transcription in E. coli. This inhibition can be relieved by adding lactose or isopropyl-β-D-thiogalactopyranoside (IPTG). lac repressor encoded by lacI
  16248..16278   -  promoter       lac promoter: promoter for the E. coli lac operon
  16293..16314   -  protein_bind   CAP binding site: CAP binding activates transcription in the presence of cAMP. E. coli catabolite activator protein
  16327..30      -  CDS            lacI (fragment) (across the origin): lac repressor; lacI; The lac repressor binds to the lac operator to inhibit transcription in E. coli. This inhibition can be relieved by adding lactose or isopropyl-β-D-thiogalactopyranoside (IPTG).
