[The description below was written by a language model from this plasmid's Addgene catalogue record and pLannotate feature annotations shown in this document.]
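Description:
PB-TO-NFIA.1-SOX9 is a piggyBac transposon plasmid for doxycycline-inducible (Tet-On) expression of two human transcription factors, NFIA and SOX9, intended to drive differentiation of human iPSCs into astrocytes. It is built on a pUCM backbone and propagated in E. coli as a high-copy plasmid through a ColE1/pUC-type origin with ampicillin resistance; an f1 origin and remnants of lac/lacZα sequence are also present. The catalogue lists a total size of 16,660 bp, whereas the annotated long-read sequence is 16,389 nt. The piggyBac terminal repeats expected from the vector type are not called in the feature table, so their positions cannot be stated from this record.

The inducible cassette consists of a TRE3G promoter followed by the NFIA and SOX9 coding sequences in the same orientation, separated by a short unannotated gap, and terminated by an SV40 poly(A) signal. How the two reading frames are linked is not stated. A separate, oppositely oriented unit uses a CAG-type promoter (CMV enhancer, chicken β-actin promoter and chimeric intron) to drive a tetR-derived coding sequence ending in a rabbit β-globin poly(A). This is presumably the reverse Tet transactivator that activates TRE3G when doxycycline is present. A synthetic poly(A) and a transcriptional pause site lie next to this unit, probably to limit read-through.

A third cassette, flanked by loxP sites, has the EF-1α promoter driving puromycin resistance joined through a T2A peptide to myc-tagged, nuclear-localised mTagBFP2, followed by a bGH poly(A). This allows drug selection and blue nuclear fluorescence marking of cells carrying the integrated transposon, and the loxP sites would allow Cre to remove the marker later.
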