Addgene plasmid #182310: PB-TO-NFIA.1-SOX9
Purpose: Piggybac Tet-ON plasmid for differentiating hiPSCs into astrocytes via NFIA and SOX9 expression
Depositing lab: iPSC Neurodegenerative Disease Initiative (iNDI) & Michael Ward. Depositing organization: National Institute on Aging (NIA).
Backbone
  Vector backbone: pUCM
  Backbone size w/o insert (bp): 13000
  Total vector size (bp): 16660
  Vector type: Mammalian Expression ; PiggyBac
  Selectable markers: Puromycin
Growth in bacteria
  Bacterial resistance: Ampicillin, 100 μg/mL
  Growth temperature: 37°C
  Growth strain: DH5alpha
  Copy number: High Copy
Gene/Insert 1
  Cloning method: Restriction Enzyme; 5′ cloning site KpnI, Acc65I (not destroyed); 3′ cloning site PmeI (unknown if destroyed)
  Sequencing primers: 5′ ccgtaccacttcctaccctc; 3′ caagttggggtgggcgat
Gene/Insert 2
  Gene/Insert name: puroR-T2A-mycNLS-mTagBFP2
  Insert size (bp): 1473
  Promoter: EF1a
  Tag / fusion protein: T2A-mycNLS-mTagBFP2
  Cloning method: Restriction Enzyme; 5′ cloning site SwaI (not destroyed); 3′ cloning site NotI (not destroyed)
  Sequencing primers: 5′ TCAAGCCTCAGACAGTGGTTC; 3′ CCCCCAGAATAGAATGACACC
Resource information
  A portion of this plasmid was derived from a plasmid made by: Michael Ward Lab
Terms and licenses: Academic/Nonprofit Terms; Industry Terms: Not Available to Industry
How to cite: PB-TO-NFIA.1-SOX9 was a gift from iPSC Neurodegenerative Disease Initiative (iNDI) & Michael Ward (Addgene plasmid # 182310 ; http://n2t.net/addgene:182310 ; RRID:Addgene_182310)
